>Addgene plasmid #116942 | pLVX puro TRIM21 C54Y - GFP | addgene full sequence | sequence record 226568 | Addgene NGS Result
ACCACTGCCAATTACCTGTGGTTTCATTTACTCTAAACCTGTGATTCCTCTGAATTATTTTCATTTTAAA
GAAATTGTATTTGTTAAATATGTACTACAAACTTAGTAGTTGGAAGGGCTAATTCACTCCCAAAGAAGAC
AAGATATCCTTGATCTGTGGATCTACCACACACAAGGCTACTTCCCTGATTAGCAGAACTACACACCAGG
GCCAGGGGTCAGATATCCACTGACCTTTGGATGGTGCTACAAGCTAGTACCAGTTGAGCCAGATAAGGTA
GAAGAGGCCAATAAAGGAGAGAACACCAGCTTGTTACACCCTGTGAGCCTGCATGGGATGGATGACCCGG
AGAGAGAAGTGTTAGAGTGGAGGTTTGACAGCCGCCTAGCATTTCATCACGTGGCCCGAGAGCTGCATCC
GGAGTACTTCAAGAACTGCTGATATCGAGCTTGCTACAAGGGACTTTCCGCTGGGGACTTTCCAGGGAGG
CGTGGCCTGGGCGGGACTGGGGAGTGGCGAGCCCTCAGATCCTGCATATAAGCAGCTGCTTTTTGCCTGT
ACTGGGTCTCTCTGGTTAGACCAGATCTGAGCCTGGGAGCTCTCTGGCTAACTAGGGAACCCACTGCTTA
AGCCTCAATAAAGCTTGCCTTGAGTGCTTCAAGTAGTGTGTGCCCGTCTGTTGTGTGACTCTGGTAACTA
GAGATCCCTCAGACCCTTTTAGTCAGTGTGGAAAATCTCTAGCAGTGGCGCCCGAACAGGGACTTGAAAG
CGAAAGGGAAACCAGAGGAGCTCTCTCGACGCAGGACTCGGCTTGCTGAAGCGCGCACGGCAAGAGGCGA
GGGGCGGCGACTGGTGAGTACGCCAAAAATTTTGACTAGCGGAGGCTAGAAGGAGAGAGATGGGTGCGAG
AGCGTCAGTATTAAGCGGGGGAGAATTAGATCGCGATGGGAAAAAATTCGGTTAAGGCCAGGGGGAAAGA
AAAAATATAAATTAAAACATATAGTATGGGCAAGCAGGGAGCTAGAACGATTCGCAGTTAATCCTGGCCT
GTTAGAAACATCAGAAGGCTGTAGACAAATACTGGGACAGCTACAACCATCCCTTCAGACAGGATCAGAA
GAACTTAGATCATTATATAATACAGTAGCAACCCTCTATTGTGTGCATCAAAGGATAGAGATAAAAGACA
CCAAGGAAGCTTTAGACAAGATAGAGGAAGAGCAAAACAAAAGTAAGACCACCGCACAGCAAGCGGCCGG
CCGCTGATCTTCAGACCTGGAGGAGGAGATATGAGGGACAATTGGAGAAGTGAATTATATAAATATAAAG
TAGTAAAAATTGAACCATTAGGAGTAGCACCCACCAAGGCAAAGAGAAGAGTGGTGCAGAGAGAAAAAAG
AGCAGTGGGAATAGGAGCTTTGTTCCTTGGGTTCTTGGGAGCAGCAGGAAGCACTATGGGCGCAGCGTCA
ATGACGCTGACGGTACAGGCCAGACAATTATTGTCTGGTATAGTGCAGCAGCAGAACAATTTGCTGAGGG
CTATTGAGGCGCAACAGCATCTGTTGCAACTCACAGTCTGGGGCATCAAGCAGCTCCAGGCAAGAATCCT
GGCTGTGGAAAGATACCTAAAGGATCAACAGCTCCTGGGGATTTGGGGTTGCTCTGGAAAACTCATTTGC
ACCACTGCTGTGCCTTGGAATGCTAGTTGGAGTAATAAATCTCTGGAACAGATTTGGAATCACACGACCT
GGATGGAGTGGGACAGAGAAATTAACAATTACACAAGCTTAATACACTCCTTAATTGAAGAATCGCAAAA
CCAGCAAGAAAAGAATGAACAAGAATTATTGGAATTAGATAAATGGGCAAGTTTGTGGAATTGGTTTAAC
ATAACAAATTGGCTGTGGTATATAAAATTATTCATAATGATAGTAGGAGGCTTGGTAGGTTTAAGAATAG
TTTTTGCTGTACTTTCTATAGTGAATAGAGTTAGGCAGGGATATTCACCATTATCGTTTCAGACCCACCT
CCCAACCCCGAGGGGACCCGACAGGCCCGAAGGAATAGAAGAAGAAGGTGGAGAGAGAGACAGAGACAGA
TCCATTCGATTAGTGAACGGATCTCGACGGTATCGCCTTTAAAAGAAAAGGGGGGATTGGGGGGTACAGT
GCAGGGGAAAGAATAGTAGACATAATAGCAACAGACATACAAACTAAAGAATTACAAAAACAAATTACAA
AAATTCAAAATTTTCGGGTTTATTACAGGGACAGCAGAGATCCAGTTTATCGATAAGCTTGGGAGTTCCG
CGTTACATAACTTACGGTAAATGGCCCGCCTGGCTGACCGCCCAACGACCCCCGCCCATTGACGTCAATA
ATGACGTATGTTCCCATAGTAACGCCAATAGGGACTTTCCATTGACGTCAATGGGTGGAGTATTTACGGT
AAACTGCCCACTTGGCAGTACATCAAGTGTATCATATGCCAAGTACGCCCCCTATTGACGTCAATGACGG
TAAATGGCCCGCCTGGCATTATGCCCAGTACATGACCTTATGGGACTTTCCTACTTGGCAGTACATCTAC
GTATTAGTCATCGCTATTACCATGGTGATGCGGTTTTGGCAGTACATCAATGGGCGTGGATAGCGGTTTG
ACTCACGGGGATTTCCAAGTCTCCACCCCATTGACGTCAATGGGAGTTTGTTTTGGCACCAAAATCAACG
GGACTTTCCAAAATGTCGTAACAACTCCGCCCCATTGACGCAAATGGGCGGTAGGCGTGTACGGTGGGAG
GTCTATATAAGCAGAGCTGGTTTAGTGAACCGTCAGATCCGCTAGCGCTACCGGACTCAGATCTCGAGCT
CAAGCTTCGAATTCTTTCGAGATGGCTTCAGCAGCACGCTTGACAATGATGTGGGAGGAGGTCACATGCC
CTATCTGCCTGGACCCCTTCGTGGAGCCTGTGAGCATCGAGTGTGGCCACAGCTTCTGCCAGGAATGCAT
CTCTCAGGTTGGGAAAGGTGGGGGCAGCGTCTGTCCTGTGTACCGGCAGCGCTTTCTGCTCAAGAATCTC
CGGCCCAATCGACAGCTAGCCAACATGGTGAACAACCTTAAAGAAATCAGCCAGGAGGCCAGAGAGGGCA
CACAGGGGGAACGGTGTGCAGTGCATGGAGAGAGACTTCACCTGTTCTGTGAGAAAGATGGGAAGGCCCT
TTGCTGGGTATGTGCCCAGTCTCGGAAACACCGTGACCACGCCATGGTCCCTCTTGAGGAGGCTGCACAG
GAGTACCAGGAGAAGCTCCAGGTGGCATTAGGGGAACTGAGAAGAAAGCAGGAGTTGGCTGAGAAGTTGG
AAGTGGAAATTGCAATAAAGAGAGCAGACTGGAAGAAAACAGTGGAAACACAGAAATCTAGGATTCACGC
AGAGTTTGTGCAGCAAAAAAACTTCCTGGTTGAAGAAGAACAGAGGCAGCTGCAGGAGCTGGAGAAGGAT
GAGAGGGAGCAGCTGAGAATCCTGGGGGAGAAAGAGGCCAAGCTGGCCCAGCAGAGCCAGGCCCTACAGG
AGCTCATCTCAGAGCTAGATCGAAGGTGCCACAGCTCAGCACTGGAACTGCTGCAGGAGGTGATAATTGT
CCTGGAAAGGAGTGAGTCCTGGAACCTGAAGGACCTGGATATTACCTCTCCAGAACTCAGGAGTGTGTGC
CATGTGCCAGGGCTGAAGAAGATGCTGAGGACATGTGCA
[537 nt withheld, positions 3750-4286]
AATATTGGATCACAAGGATCCACTGACTATACGGTACCGCGGGCCCGGGATCCACCGGTCGCCACCATGG
TGAGCAAGGGCGAGGAGCTGTTCACCGGGGTGGTGCCCATCCTGGTCGAGCTGGACGGCGACGTAAACGG
CCACAAGTTCAGCGTGTCCGGCGAGGGCGAGGGCGATGCCACCTACGGCAAGCTGACCCTGAAGTTCATC
TGCACCACCGGCAAGCTGCCCGTGCCCTGGCCCACCCTCGTGACCACCCTGACCTACGGCGTGCAGTGCT
TCAGCCGCTACCCCGACCACATGAAGCAGCACGACTTCTTCAAGTCCGCCATGCCCGAAGGCTACGTCCA
GGAGCGCACCATCTTCTTCAAGGACGACGGCAACTACAAGACCCGCGCCGAGGTGAAGTTCGAGGGCGAC
ACCCTGGTGAACCGCATCGAGCTGAAGGGCATCGACTTCAAGGAGGACGGCAACATCCTGGGGCACAAGC
TGGAGTACAACTACAACAGCCACAACGTCTATATCATGGCCGACAAGCAGAAGAACGGCATCAAGGTGAA
CTTCAAGATCCGCCACAACATCGAGGACGGCAGCGTGCAGCTCGCCGACCACTACCAGCAGAACACCCCC
ATCGGCGACGGCCCCGTGCTGCTGCCCGACAACCACTACCTGAGCACCCAGTCCAAGCTGAGCAAAGACC
CCAACGAGAAGCGCGATCACATGGTCCTGCTGGAGTTCGTGACCGCCGCCGGGATCACTCTCGGCATGGA
CGAGCTGTACAAGTAAAGCGGCCGCGGATCCCGCCCCTCTCCCTCCCCCCCCCCTAACGTTACTGGCCGA
AGCCGCTTGGAATAAGGCCGGTGTGCGTTTGTCTATATGTTATTTTCCACCATATTGCCGTCTTTTGGCA
ATGTGAGGGCCCGGAAACCTGGCCCTGTCTTCTTGACGAGCATTCCTAGGGGTCTTTCCCCTCTCGCCAA
AGGAATGCAAGGTCTGTTGAATGTCGTGAAGGAAGCAGTTCCTCTGGAAGCTTCTTGAAGACAAACAACG
TCTGTAGCGACCCTTTGCAGGCAGCGGAACCCCCCACCTGGCGACAGGTGCCTCTGCGGCCAAAAGCCAC
GTGTATAAGATACACCTGCAAAGGCGGCACAACCCCAGTGCCACGTTGTGAGTTGGATAGTTGTGGAAAG
AGTCAAATGGCTCTCCTCAAGCGTATTCAACAAGGGGCTGAAGGATGCCCAGAAGGTACCCCATTGTATG
GGATCTGATCTGGGGCCTCGGTGCACATGCTTTACATGTGTTTAGTCGAGGTTAAAAAAACGTCTAGGCC
CCCCGAACCACGGGGACGTGGTTTTCCTTTGAAAAACACGATGATAAGCTTGCCACAACCCACAAGGAGA
CGACCTTCCATGACCGAGTACAAGCCCACGGTGCGCCTCGCCACCCGCGACGACGTCCCCCGGGCCGTAC
GCACCCTCGCCGCCGCGTTCGCCGACTACCCCGCCACGCGCCACACCGTCGACCCGGACCGCCACATCGA
GCGGGTCACCGAGCTGCAAGAACTCTTCCTCACGCGCGTCGGGCTCGACATCGGCAAGGTGTGGGTCGCG
GACGACGGCGCCGCGGTGGCGGTCTGGACCACGCCGGAGAGCGTCGAAGCGGGGGCGGTGTTCGCCGAGA
TCGGCCCGCGCATGGCCGAGTTGAGCGGTTCCCGGCTGGCCGCGCAGCAACAGATGGAAGGCCTCCTGGC
GCCGCACCGGCCCAAGGAGCCCGCGTGGTTCCTGGCCACCGTCGGCGTCTCGCCCGACCACCAGGGCAAG
GGTCTGGGCAGCGCCGTCGTGCTCCCCGGAGTGGAGGCGGCCGAGCGCGCCGGGGTGCCCGCCTTCCTGG
AGACCTCCGCGCCCCGCAACCTCCCCTTCTACGAGCGGCTCGGCTTCACCGTCACCGCCGACGTCGAGGT
GCCCGAAGGACCGCGCACCTGGTGCATGACCCGCAAGCCCGGTGCCTAGACGCGTCTGGAACAATCAACC
TCTGGATTACAAAATTTGTGAAAGATTGACTGGTATTCTTAACTATGTTGCTCCTTTTACGCTATGTGGA
TACGCTGCTTTAATGCCTTTGTATCATGCTATTGCTTCCCGTATGGCTTTCATTTTCTCCTCCTTGTATA
AATCCTGGTTGCTGTCTCTTTATGAGGAGTTGTGGCCCGTTGTCAGGCAACGTGGCGTGGTGTGCACTGT
GTTTGCTGACGCAACCCCCACTGGTTGGGGCATTGCCACCACCTGTCAGCTCCTTTCCGGGACTTTCGCT
TTCCCCCTCCCTATTGCCACGGCGGAACTCATCGCCGCCTGCCTTGCCCGCTGCTGGACAGGGGCTCGGC
TGTTGGGCACTGACAATTCCGTGGTGTTGTCGGGGAAGCTGACGTCCTTTCCATGGCTGCTCGCCTGTGT
TGCCACCTGGATTCTGCGCGGGACGTCCTTCTGCTACGTCCCTTCGGCCCTCAATCCAGCGGACCTTCCT
TCCCGCGGCCTGCTGCCGGCTCTGCGGCCTCTTCCGCGTCTTCGCCTTCGCCCTCAGACGAGTCGGATCT
CCCTTTGGGCCGCCTCCCCGCCTGGAATTAATTCTGCAGTCGAGACCTAGAAAAACATGGAGCAATCACA
AGTAGCAATACAGCAGCTACCAATGCTGATTGTGCCTGGCTAGAAGCACAAGAGGAGGAGGAGGTGGGTT
TTCCAGTCACACCTCAGGTACCTTTAAGACCAATGACTTACAAGGCAGCTGTAGATCTTAGCCACTTTTT
AAAAGAAAAGAGGGGACTGGAAGGGCTAATTCACTCCCAACGAAGACAAGATATCCTTGATCTGTGGATC
TACCACACACAAGGCTACTTCCCTGATTAGCAGAACTACACACCAGGGCCAGGGGTCAGATATCCACTGA
CCTTTGGATGGTGCTACAAGCTAGTACCAGTTGAGCCAGATAAGGTAGAAGAGGCCAATAAAGGAGAGAA
CACCAGCTTGTTACACCCTGTGAGCCTGCATGGGATGGATGACCCGGAGAGAGAAGTGTTAGAGTGGAGG
TTTGACAGCCGCCTAGCATTTCATCACGTGGCCCGAGAGCTGCATCCGGAGTACTTCAAGAACTGCTGAT
ATCGAGCTTGCTACAAGGGACTTTCCGCTGGGGACTTTCCAGGGAGGCGTGGCCTGGGCGGGACTGGGGA
GTGGCGAGCCCTCAGATCCTGCATATAAGCAGCTGCTTTTTGCCTGTACTGGGTCTCTCTGGTTAGACCA
GATCTGAGCCTGGGAGCTCTCTGGCTAACTAGGGAACCCACTGCTTAAGCCTCAATAAAGCTTGCCTTGA
GTGCTTCAAGTAGTGTGTGCCCGTCTGTTGTGTGACTCTGGTAACTAGAGATCCCTCAGACCCTTTTAGT
CAGTGTGGAAAATCTCTAGCAGTAGTAGTTCATGTCATCTTATTATTCAGTATTTATAACTTGCAAAGAA
ATGAATATCAGAGAGTGAGAGGCCTTGACATTGCTAGCGTTTACCGTCGACCTCTAGCTAGAGCTTGGCG
TAATCATGGTCATAGCTGTTTCCTGTGTGAAATTGTTATCCGCTCACAATTCCACACAACATACGAGCCG
GAAGCATAAAGTGTAAAGCCTGGGGTGCCTAATGAGTGAGCTAACTCACATTAATTGCGTTGCGCTCACT
GCCCGCTTTCCAGTCGGGAAACCTGTCGTGCCAGCTGCATTAATGAATCGGCCAACGCGCGGGGAGAGGC
GGTTTGCGTATTGGGCGCTCTTCCGCTTCCTCGCTCACTGACTCGCTGCGCTCGGTCGTTCGGCTGCGGC
GAGCGGTATCAGCTCACTCAAAGGCGGTAATACGGTTATCCACAGAATCAGGGGATAACGCAGGAAAGAA
CATGTGAGCAAAAGGCCAGCAAAAGGCCAGGAACCGTAAAAAGGCCGCGTTGCTGGCGTTTTTCCATAGG
CTCCGCCCCCCTGACGAGCATCACAAAAATCGACGCTCAAGTCAGAGGTGGCGAAACCCGACAGGACTAT
AAAGATACCAGGCGTTTCCCCCTGGAAGCTCCCTCGTGCGCTCTCCTGTTCCGACCCTGCCGCTTACCGG
ATACCTGTCCGCCTTTCTCCCTTCGGGAAGCGTGGCGCTTTCTCATAGCTCACGCTGTAGGTATCTCAGT
TCGGTGTAGGTCGTTCGCTCCAAGCTGGGCTGTGTGCACGAACCCCCCGTTCAGCCCGACCGCTGCGCCT
TATCCGGTAACTATCGTCTTGAGTCCAACCCGGTAAGACACGACTTATCGCCACTGGCAGCAGCCACTGG
TAACAGGATTAGCAGAGCGAGGTATGTAGGCGGTGCTACAGAGTTCTTGAAGTGGTGGCCTAACTACGGC
TACACTAGAAGAACAGTATTTGGTATCTGCGCTCTGCTGAAGCCAGTTACCTTCGGAAAAAGAGTTGGTA
GCTCTTGATCCGGCAAACAAACCACCGCTGGTAGCGGTGGTTTTTTTGTTTGCAAGCAGCAGATTACGCG
CAGAAAAAAAGGATCTCAAGAAGATCCTTTGATCTTTTCTACGGGGTCTGACGCTCAGTGGAACGAAAAC
TCACGTTAAGGGATTTTGGTCATGAGATTATCAAAAAGGATCTTCACCTAGATCCTTTTAAATTAAAAAT
GAAGTTTTAAATCAATCTAAAGTATATATGAGTAAACTTGGTCTGACAGTTACCAATGCTTAATCAGTGA
GGCACCTATCTCAGCGATCTGTCTATTTCGTTCATCCATAGTTGCCTGACTCCCCGTCGTGTAGATAACT
ACGATACGGGAGGGCTTACCATCTGGCCCCAGTGCTGCAATGATACCGCGAGACCCACGCTCACCGGCTC
CAGATTTATCAGCAATAAACCAGCCAGCCGGAAGGGCCGAGCGCAGAAGTGGTCCTGCAACTTTATCCGC
CTCCATCCAGTCTATTAATTGTTGCCGGGAAGCTAGAGTAAGTAGTTCGCCAGTTAATAGTTTGCGCAAC
GTTGTTGCCATTGCTACAGGCATCGTGGTGTCACGCTCGTCGTTTGGTATGGCTTCATTCAGCTCCGGTT
CCCAACGATCAAGGCGAGTTACATGATCCCCCATGTTGTGCAAAAAAGCGGTTAGCTCCTTCGGTCCTCC
GATCGTTGTCAGAAGTAAGTTGGCCGCAGTGTTATCACTCATGGTTATGGCAGCACTGCATAATTCTCTT
ACTGTCATGCCATCCGTAAGATGCTTTTCTGTGACTGGTGAGTACTCAACCAAGTCATTCTGAGAATAGT
GTATGCGGCGACCGAGTTGCTCTTGCCCGGCGTCAATACGGGATAATACCGCGCCACATAGCAGAACTTT
AAAAGTGCTCATCATTGGAAAACGTTCTTCGGGGCGAAAACTCTCAAGGATCTTACCGCTGTTGAGATCC
AGTTCGATGTAACCCACTCGTGCACCCAACTGATCTTCAGCATCTTTTACTTTCACCAGCGTTTCTGGGT
GAGCAAAAACAGGAAGGCAAAATGCCGCAAAAAAGGGAATAAGGGCGACACGGAAATGTTGAATACTCAT
ACTCTTCCTTTTTCAATATTATTGAAGCATTTATCAGGGTTATTGTCTCATGAGCGGATACATATTTGAA
TGTATTTAGAAAAATAAACAAATAGGGGTTCCGCGCACATTTCCCCGAAAAGTGCCACCTGACGTCGACG
GATCGGGAGATCAACTTGTTTATTGCAGCTTATAATGGTTACAAATAAAGCAATAGCATCACAAATTTCA
CAAATAAAGCATTTTTTTCACTGCATTCTAGTTGTGGTTTGTCCAAACTCATCAATGTATCTTATCATGT
CTGGATCAACTGGATAACTCAAGCTAACCAAAATCATCCCAAACTTCCCACCCCATACCCTATT
Features (pLannotate 1.2.2; 26 found; start..end, strand, type, name):
    110..439     +  CDS            nef (fragment): NEF_HV1BR - Experimental evidence at protein level: Swiss-Prot protein existence level 1. Extracellular Nef protein targets CD4(+) T-lymphocytes for apoptosis by interacting with CXCR4 surface receptors (PubMed:14990729). From Human immunodeficiency virus type 1 group M subtype B (isolate BRU/LAI) (HIV-1).
    487..744     +  LTR            5' LTR (truncated): truncated 5' long terminal repeat (LTR) from HIV-1
    791..916     +  misc_feature   HIV-1 Ψ: packaging signal of human immunodeficiency virus type 1
    900..1238    +  CDS            HIV-1 gag (fragment): gag protein from human immunodeficiency virus 1; gag
   1413..1646    +  misc_feature   RRE: The Rev response element (RRE) of HIV-1 allows for Rev-dependent mRNA export from the nucleus to the cytoplasm.
   2023..2123    +  CDS            Rev (fragment): human immunodeficiency virus 1 (HIV-1) Rev protein; rev; enhances nuclear export of unspliced and incompletely spliced viral mRNAs
   2138..2253    +  misc_feature   cPPT/CTS: central polypurine tract and central termination sequence of HIV-1 (lacking the first T)
   2311..2614    +  enhancer       CMV enhancer: human cytomegalovirus immediate early enhancer
   2615..2818    +  promoter       CMV promoter: human cytomegalovirus (CMV) immediate early promoter
   2841..2885    +  misc_feature   MCS (fragment): multiple cloning site
   2892..4316    +  CDS            TRIM21 (sequence partly withheld): RO52_HUMAN - Also known as RNF81, RO52, SSA1. Experimental evidence at protein level: Swiss-Prot protein existence level 1. E3 ubiquitin-protein ligase whose activity is dependent on E2 enzymes, UBE2D1, UBE2D2, UBE2E1 and UBE2E2. Forms a ubiquitin ligase complex in cooperation with the E2 UBE2D2 that is used not only for the ubiquitination of USP4 and IKBKB but also for its self-ubiquitination. Component of cullin-RING-based SCF (SKP1-CUL1-F-box protein) E3 ubiquitin-protein ligase complexes such as SCF(SKP2)-like complexes. A TRIM21-containing SCF(SKP2)-like complex is shown to mediate ubiqui
   4317..4345    +  misc_feature   MCS (fragment): multiple cloning site
   4353..5072    +  CDS            mEGFP: enhanced GFP with monomerizing A206K mutation (Zacharias et al., 2002) mammalian codon-optimized
   5201..5663    +  misc_feature   IRES: internal ribosome entry site (IRES) of the encephalomyocarditis virus (EMCV)
   5696..6293    +  CDS            PuroR (fragment): puromycin N-acetyltransferase; pac from Streptomyces alboniger; confers resistance to puromycin
   6309..6897    +  misc_feature   WPRE: woodchuck hepatitis virus posttranscriptional regulatory element
   6914..7432    +  CDS            nef (fragment): NEF_HV1BR - Experimental evidence at protein level: Swiss-Prot protein existence level 1. Extracellular Nef protein targets CD4(+) T-lymphocytes for apoptosis by interacting with CXCR4 surface receptors (PubMed:14990729). From Human immunodeficiency virus type 1 group M subtype B (isolate BRU/LAI) (HIV-1).
   7480..7737    +  LTR            5' LTR (truncated): truncated 5' long terminal repeat (LTR) from HIV-1
   7889..7905    -  protein_bind   lac operator: The lac repressor binds to the lac operator to inhibit transcription in E. coli. This inhibition can be relieved by adding lactose or isopropyl-β-D-thiogalactopyranoside (IPTG). lac repressor encoded by lacI
   7913..7943    -  promoter       lac promoter: promoter for the E. coli lac operon
   7958..7979    -  protein_bind   CAP binding site: CAP binding activates transcription in the presence of cAMP. E. coli catabolite activator protein
   7992..8084    -  CDS            lacI (fragment): lac repressor; lacI; The lac repressor binds to the lac operator to inhibit transcription in E. coli. This inhibition can be relieved by adding lactose or isopropyl-β-D-thiogalactopyranoside (IPTG).
   8267..8855    -  rep_origin     ori: high-copy-number ColE1/pMB1/pBR322/pUC origin of replication
   9026..9886    -  CDS            AmpR: β-lactamase; bla; confers resistance to ampicillin, carbenicillin, and related antibiotics
   9887..9991    -  promoter       AmpR promoter: bla
  10039..10173   +  polyA_signal   SV40 poly(A) signal: SV40 polyadenylation signal
