[The description below was written by a language model from this plasmid's Addgene catalogue record and pLannotate feature annotations shown in this document.]
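Description:
pLVX puro TRIM21 C54Y - GFP is an HIV-1-based lentiviral expression vector built on the Clontech pLVX-puro backbone, designed for delivery of a human TRIM21 point mutant fused to GFP into mammalian cells. In bacteria it is maintained through a high-copy ColE1/pUC-type origin and selected with ampicillin via the β-lactamase gene. The catalogue lists a total size of 10,288 bp, while the sequenced record that was annotated is 10,230 nt, a small discrepancy the record does not explain.

The region to be packaged is bounded by two HIV-1 LTR sequences, each preceded by a nef-derived fragment, and carries the Ψ packaging signal with a partial gag sequence, the Rev response element for Rev-dependent nuclear export of the genomic RNA, and the cPPT/CTS element, which aids nuclear import of the reverse-transcribed genome. Inside this frame, the CMV enhancer and immediate-early promoter drive the TRIM21 coding sequence, which encodes an E3 ubiquitin ligase also known as Ro52. It is joined through a short polylinker remnant to a C-terminal GFP that the annotation identifies as monomeric mEGFP (A206K). The C54Y substitution is recorded in the catalogue but not marked in the feature table, and its functional consequence is not stated. Downstream, an EMCV IRES links puromycin N-acetyltransferase to the same transcript, so puromycin-resistant cells should also express the fusion, and a WPRE enhances transcript expression.

The stated purpose is expression of the TRIM21 C54Y-GFP fusion. The design suits generation of stably transduced, puromycin-selected cell lines in which the mutant protein can be followed by fluorescence.
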