Addgene plasmid #116942: pLVX puro TRIM21 C54Y - GFP
Purpose: Expression of TRIM21 C54Y -GFP fusion
Depositing lab: Gaudenz Danuser. Depositing organization: University of Texas Southwestern Medical Center. Publication: Mechanical regulation of glycolysis via cytoskeleton architecture. Park JS, Burckhardt CJ, Lazcano R, Solis LM, Isogai T, Li L, Chen CS, Gao B, Minna JD, Bachoo R, DeBerardinis RJ, Danuser G. Nature. 2020 Feb 12. pii: 10.1038/s41586-020-1998-1. doi: 10.1038/s41586-020-1998-1. PubMed 32051585.
Backbone
  Vector backbone: pLVX-puro
  Backbone manufacturer: Clontech
  Backbone size w/o insert (bp): 8140
  Total vector size (bp): 10288
  Vector type: Mammalian Expression, Lentiviral
Growth in bacteria
  Bacterial resistance: Ampicillin, 100 μg/mL
  Growth temperature: 37°C
  Growth strain: NEB Stable
  Copy number: High Copy
Gene/Insert
  Gene/Insert name: TRIM21 C54Y-GFP
  Species: H. sapiens (human)
  Insert size (bp): 2148
  Mutation: C54Y
  Entrez Gene: TRIM21 (a.k.a. RNF81, RO52, Ro/SSA, SSA, SSA1)
  Tag / fusion protein: GFP (C terminal on insert)
  Cloning method: Restriction Enzyme; 5′ cloning site SnaB1 (unknown if destroyed); 3′ cloning site NotI (unknown if destroyed)
  Sequencing primers: 5′ CMV forward; 3′ IRES reverse
Terms and licenses: Academic/Nonprofit Terms; Industry Terms: Not Available to Industry
How to cite: pLVX puro TRIM21 C54Y - GFP was a gift from Gaudenz Danuser (Addgene plasmid # 116942 ; http://n2t.net/addgene:116942 ; RRID:Addgene_116942)
